>Addgene plasmid #199968 | YP27 | addgene full sequence | sequence record 405057 | Addgene NGS Result
TATTCGTTCTACAGTAACCCGCGCCACTGAAATTTGGGGGCGGTGCCTCCTTGAATAGCATGTGACAGAA
AGAGATACGTAGCATTTCAGACTAATATAAAAGGGCGCTGCGTAAGGAGTGCTGCCAGGTGGTTTTTTGT
CTCCCCATTGTGCAGCTTTTTAACTAAGTAACTTAAAGAGGAGAAAGGTACCATGGTCAGTGTCATCAAA
GAAGAAATGAAGATCAAGTTGCACATGGAAGGTAACGTTAATGGTCATGCCTTTGTTATTGAAGGTGATG
GTAAAGGTAAACCATACGATGGTACTCAAACTTTGAACTTGACTGTCAAAGAAGGTGCTCCATTGCCATT
CTCTTACGATATTTTGACTAACGCCTTCCAATACGGTAATAGAGCTTTTACTAAGTACCCAGCCGATATC
CCAGATTACTTTAAGCAAACTTTTCCAGAAGGTTACTCCTGGGAAAGAACTATGTCTTACGAAGATAACG
CTATCTGCAACGTCAGATCCGAAATTTCTATGGAAGGTGATTGCTTCATCTACAAGATCAGATTCGATGG
TAAGAACTTTCCACCAAATGGTCCAGTCATGCAAAAAAAGACTTTGAAGTGGGAACCATCCACCGAAATG
ATGTATGTTAGAGATGGTTTCTTGATGGGTGATGTCAATATGGCTTTGTTGTTGGAAGGTGGTGGTCATC
ATAGATGTGATTTCAAGACTTCTTACAAGGCCAAGAAGGTTGTTCAATTGCCAGATGCTCATAAGATCGA
TCACAGAATCGAAATCTTGTCCCACGATAGAGATTACTCCAAGGTTAAGTTGTACGAAAACGCTGTTGCT
AGAAACTCTTTGTTGCCATCTCAAGCTTCTAAGTAACATGTAATTAGTTATGTCACGCTTACATTCACGC
CCTCCCCCCACATCCGCTCTAACCGAAAAGGAAGGAGTTAGACAACCTGAAGTCTAGGTCCCTATTTATT
TTTTTATAGTTATGTTAGTATTAAGAACGTTATTTATATTTCAAATTTTTCTTTTTTTTCTGTACAGACG
CGTGTACGCATGTAACATTATACTGAAAACCTTGCTTGAGAAGGTTTTGGGACGCTCGAAGGCTTTGTGG
AGGTCGACACGAGCGACTGAGTTCGGACGTCACGACCTGCCTGGATATCGTGCACCGCTCGTGCACTGAC
GTCATGATCGACGAGTCGCACAGAGGCCTCTGACACTGACTCGACCTGACTAGCGTCGAGCAGTGACGAC
CTGCCCGGGCACAGCAACTGTGCCACTCGTCTGATCCGTCGTCCCATCGGCTGAATCGATGCCTCGTCCC
CGCCGGGTCACCCGGCCAGCGACATGGAGGCCCAGAATACCCTCCTTGACAGTCTTGACGTGCGCAGCTC
AGGGGCATGATGTGACTGTCGCCCGTACATTTAGCCCATACATCCCCATGTATAATCATTTGCATCCATA
CATTTTGATGGCCGCACGGCGCGAAGCAAAAATTACGGCACCTCGCTGCAGACCTGCGAGCAGGGAAACG
CTCCCCTCACAGACGCGTTGAATTGTCCCCACGCCGCGCCCCTGTAGAGAAATATAAAAGGTTAGGATTT
GCCACTGAGGTTCTTCTTTCATATACTTCCTTTTAAAATCTTGCTAGGATACAGTTCTCACATCACATCC
GAACATAAACAACCATGGGTAAAAAGCCTGAACTCACCGCGACGTCTGTCGAGAAGTTTCTGATCGAAAA
GTTCGACAGCGTCTCCGACCTGATGCAGCTCTCGGAGGGCGAAGAATCTCGTGCTTTCAGCTTCGATGTA
GGAGGGCGTGGATATGTCCTGCGGGTAAATAGCTGCGCCGATGGTTTCTACAAAGATCGTTATGTTTATC
GGCACTTTGCATCGGCCGCGCTCCCGATTCCGGAAGTGCTTGACATTGGGGAGTTCAGCGAGAGCCTGAC
CTATTGCATCTCCCGCCGTGCACAGGGTGTCACGTTGCAAGACCTGCCTGAAACCGAACTGCCCGCTGTT
CTGCAGCCGGTCGCGGAGGCCATGGATGCGATCGCTGCGGCCGATCTTAGCCAGACGAGCGGGTTCGGCC
CATTCGGACCGCAAGGAATCGGTCAATACACTACATGGCGTGATTTCATATGCGCGATTGCTGATCCCCA
TGTGTATCACTGGCAAACTGTGATGGACGACACCGTCAGTGCGTCCGTCGCGCAGGCTCTCGATGAGCTG
ATGCTTTGGGCCGAGGACTGCCCCGAAGTCCGGCACCTCGTGCACGCGGATTTCGGCTCCAACAATGTCC
TGACGGACAATGGCCGCATAACAGCGGTCATTGACTGGAGCGAGGCGATGTTCGGGGATTCCCAATACGA
GGTCGCCAACATCTTCTTCTGGAGGCCGTGGTTGGCTTGTATGGAGCAACAGATGCGCTACTTCGAGCGG
AGGCATCCGGAGCTTGCAGGATCGCCGCGGCTCCGGGCGTATATGCTCCGCATTGGTCTTGACCAACTCT
ATCAGAGCTTGGTTGACGGCAATTTCGATGATGCAGCTTGGGCGCAGGGTCGATGCGACGCAATCGTCCG
ATCCGGAGCCGGGACTGTCGGGCGTACACAAATCGCCCGCAGAAGCGCGGCCGTCTGGACCGATGGCTGT
GTAGAAGTACTCGCCGATAGTGGAAACCGACGCCCCAGCACTCGTCCGAGGGCAAAGGAATAATCAGTAC
TGACAATAAAAAGATTCTTGTTTTCAAGAACTTGTCATTTGTATAGTTTTTTTATATTGTAGTTGTTCTA
TTTTAATCAAATGTTAGCGTGATTTATATTTTTTTTCGCCTCGACATCATCTGCCCAGATGCGAAGTTAA
GTGCGCAGAAAGTAATATCATGCGTCAATCGTATGTGAATGCTGGTCGCTATACTGCTATCGATGTGGCA
GTGCGTCCAGCTCAGTCAGACTCAGTCCTGGTGTCGTCAGCCTGTGAGCAAAAGGCCAGCAAAAGGCCAG
GAACCGTAAAAAGGCCGCGTTGCTGGCGTTTTTCCATAGGCTCCGCCCCCCTGACGAGCATCACAAAAAT
CGACGCTCAAGTCAGAGGTGGCGAAACCCGACAGGACTATAAAGATACCAGGCGTTTCCCCCTGGAAGCT
CCCTCGTGCGCTCTCCTGTTCCGACCCTGCCGCTTACCGGATACCTGTCCGCCTTTCTCCCTTCGGGAAG
CGTGGCGCTTTCTCATAGCTCACGCTGTAGGTATCTCAGTTCGGTGTAGGTCGTTCGCTCCAAGCTGGGC
TGTGTGCACGAACCCCCCGTTCAGCCCGACCGCTGCGCCTTATCCGGTAACTATCGTCTTGAGTCCAACC
CGGTAAGACACGACTTATCGCCACTGGCAGCAGCCACTGGTAACAGGATTAGCAGAGCGAGGTATGTAGG
CGGTGCTACAGAGTTCTTGAAGTGGTGGCCTAACTACGGCTACACTAGAAGAACAGTATTTGGTATCTGC
GCTCTGCTGAAGCCAGTTACCTTCGGAAAAAGAGTTGGTAGCTCTTGATCCGGCAAACAAACCACCGCTG
GTAGCGGTGGTTTTTTTGTTTGCAAGCAGCAGATTACGCGCAGAAAAAAAGGATCTCAAGAAGATCCTTT
GATCTTTTCTACGGGGTCTGACGCTCAGTGGAACGAAAACTCACGTTAAGGGATTTTGGTCATGAGATTA
TCAAAAAGGATCTTCACCTAGATCCTTTTAAATTAAAAATGAAGTTTTAAATCAATCTAAAGTATATATG
AGTAAACTTGGTCTGACAGTTACCAATGCTTAATCAGTGAGGCACCTATCTCAGCGATCTGTCTATTTCG
TTCATCCATAGTTGCCTGACTCCCCGTCGTGTAGATAACTACGATACGGGAGGGCTTACCATCTGGCCCC
AGTGCTGCAATGATACCGCGAGACCCACGCTCACCGGCTCCAGATTTATCAGCAATAAACCAGCCAGCCG
GAAGGGCCGAGCGCAGAAGTGGTCCTGCAACTTTATCCGCCTCCATCCAGTCTATTAATTGTTGCCGGGA
AGCTAGAGTAAGTAGTTCGCCAGTTAATAGTTTGCGCAACGTTGTTGCCATTGCTACAGGCATCGTGGTG
TCACGCTCGTCGTTTGGTATGGCTTCATTCAGCTCCGGTTCCCAACGATCAAGGCGAGTTACATGATCCC
CCATGTTGTGCAAAAAAGCGGTTAGCTCCTTCGGTCCTCCGATCGTTGTCAGAAGTAAGTTGGCCGCAGT
GTTATCACTCATGGTTATGGCAGCACTGCATAATTCTCTTACTGTCATGCCATCCGTAAGATGCTTTTCT
GTGACTGGTGAGTACTCAACCAAGTCATTCTGAGAATAGTGTATGCGGCGACCGAGTTGCTCTTGCCCGG
CGTCAATACGGGATAATACCGCGCCACATAGCAGAACTTTAAAAGTGCTCATCATTGGAAAACGTTCTTC
GGGGCGAAAACTCTCAAGGATCTTACCGCTGTTGAGATCCAGTTCGATGTAACCCACTCGTGCACCCAAC
TGATCTTCAGCATCTTTTACTTTCACCAGCGTTTCTGGGTGAGCAAAAACAGGAAGGCAAAATGCCGCAA
AAAAGGGAATAAGGGCGACACGGAAATGTTGAATACTCATACTCTTCCTTTTTCAATATTATTGAAGCAT
TTATCAGGGTTATTGTCTCATGAGCGGATACATATTTGAATGTATTTAGAAAAATAAACAAATAGGGGTT
CCGCGCACATTTCCCCGAAAAGTGCCACCTGATGCGGTGTGAAATACCGCACAGATGCGTAAGGAGAAAA
TACCGCATCAGGGTCAGTCACAGTGGAGCCTAGCACTCACTCAGCGTGACGGCTCAGAGCAGAATTCACG
AGCCAGAAATAGTAACTTTTGCCTAAATCACAAATTGCAAAATTTAATTGCTTGCAAAAGGTCACATGCT
TATAATCAACTTTTTTAAAAATTTAAAATACTTTTTTATTTTTTATTTTTAAACATAAATGAAATAATTT
ATTTATTGTTTATGATTACCGAAACATAAAACCTGCTCAAGAAAAAGAAACTGTTTTGTCCTTGGAAAAA
AAGCACTACCTAGGAGCGGCCAAAATGCCGGCTTACATTTTATGTTAGCTGGTGGACTGACGCCAGAAAA
TGTTGGTGATGCGCTTAGATTAAATGGCGTTATTGGTGTTGATGTAAGCGGAGGTGTGGAGACAAATGGT
GTAAAAGACTCTAACAAAATAGCAAATTTCGTCAAAAATGCTAAGAAATAGGTTATTACTGAGTAGTATT
TATTTAAGTATTGTTTGTGCACTTGCCTGCAAGCCTTTTGAAAAGCAAGCATAAAAGATCTAAACATAAA
ATCTGTAAAATAACAAGATGTAAAGATAATGCTAAATCATTTGGCTTTTTGATTGATTGTACAGGAAAAT
ATACATCGCAGGGGGTTGACTTTTACCATTTCACCGCAATGGAATTAAACTTGTTGAAGAGAATGTTCAC
AGGCGCATACGCTACAATGACCCGATTCTTGCTAGCCGAATTCCAGTCAGGCTGCTAGCACCAGAGCTAC
GTGACCGCAGGACTAGCTCCAGCTGAGCGACACGCGAACAGGTGTAGAGTCAGTCGTGCTGCAAGGTCGC
ACTAATACGACTCACTATAGGG
Features (pLannotate 1.2.2; 11 found; start..end, strand, type, name):
    199..867     +  CDS            mUkG: mUkG is a basic (constitutively fluorescent) green fluorescent protein published in 2008, derived from Sarcophyton sp.. It has moderate acid sensitivity.
    922..1111    +  terminator     CYC1 terminator: S. cerevisiae CYC1; transcription terminator for CYC1
   1351..2926    +  gene           hphMX6: yeast selectable marker conferring hygromycin resistance
   2729..2926    +  terminator     TEF terminator: Ashbya gossypii TEF terminator
   3041..3629    -  rep_origin     ori: high-copy-number ColE1/pMB1/pBR322/pUC origin of replication
   3800..4660    -  CDS            AmpR: β-lactamase; bla; confers resistance to ampicillin, carbenicillin, and related antibiotics
   4661..4765    -  promoter       AmpR promoter: bla
   4792..4842    +  misc_feature   bom (fragment): basis of mobility region from pBR322
   4971..5140    -  misc_feature   CEN4 (fragment): S. cerevisiae CEN4 centromere
   5141..5567    +  rep_origin     ARS1 (fragment): S. cerevisiae autonomously replicating sequence ARS1
   5673..5691    +  promoter       T7 promoter: promoter for bacteriophage T7 RNA polymerase
