[The description below was written by a language model from this plasmid's Addgene catalogue record and pLannotate feature annotations shown in this document.]
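Description:
YP27 is a yeast/E. coli shuttle vector of about 5.7 kb, built on the pRCVS6H backbone by Gibson cloning, that expresses a green fluorescent reporter from a synthetic yeast promoter designated number 27. In E. coli it is maintained through a ColE1/pMB1-type origin and selected with ampicillin via the β-lactamase gene and its native promoter. The feature annotation describes this origin as a high-copy type, whereas the catalogue entry lists the plasmid as low copy. In Saccharomyces cerevisiae, partial matches to the CEN4 centromere and the ARS1 autonomously replicating sequence indicate a centromeric, low-copy episomal plasmid that segregates stably. Yeast selection relies on the hphMX6 cassette, a dominant hygromycin-resistance marker that ends in the Ashbya gossypii TEF terminator and needs no auxotrophic host background.

The payload is a single reporter unit. The catalogue calls the insert GFP (synthetic), while automated annotation matches the open reading frame to mUkG, a constitutively fluorescent green protein derived from the soft coral Sarcophyton. The coding sequence is followed by the S. cerevisiae CYC1 terminator. The synthetic promoter itself is not annotated in the feature table; it presumably lies in the short unannotated stretch just upstream of the reporter, and its composition is not stated. A T7 promoter is also detected just before that region across the plasmid's numbering origin, pointing toward the reporter, though the record does not explain its role.

The plasmid's name and stated purpose suggest it is one of a numbered set of synthetic promoter constructs in which fluorescence reports promoter strength in yeast. The associated work concerns the expression of synthetic genetic elements across kingdoms.
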