Addgene plasmid #199968: YP27
Purpose: Yeast/E coli shuttle vector expressing GFP from synthetic yeast promoter 27
Depositing lab: Farren Isaacs. Depositing organization: Yale University. Publication: Cross-kingdom expression of synthetic genetic elements promotes discovery of metabolites in the human microbiome. Patel JR, Oh J, Wang S, Crawford JM, Isaacs FJ. Cell. 2022 Apr 28;185(9):1487-1505.e14. doi: 10.1016/j.cell.2022.03.008. Epub 2022 Apr 1. PubMed 35366417.
Backbone
  Vector backbone: pRCVS6H
  Vector type: Yeast Expression
  Selectable markers: Hygromycin
Growth in bacteria
  Bacterial resistance: Ampicillin, 100 μg/mL
  Growth temperature: 37°C
  Growth strain: BL21
  Copy number: Low Copy
Gene/Insert
  Gene/Insert name: GFP
  Species: Synthetic
  Cloning method: Gibson Cloning
Terms and licenses: Academic/Nonprofit Terms; Industry Terms: Not Available to Industry
How to cite: YP27 was a gift from Farren Isaacs (Addgene plasmid # 199968 ; http://n2t.net/addgene:199968 ; RRID:Addgene_199968)
